>Addgene plasmid #108769 | pBW2286_pCAG-PV1-FlpO-N396-L1-ABI-NLS-BGHpA | depositor full sequence | sequence record 205050 | Full Sequence
CCCAAGCTTGGCGTAATCATGGTCATAGCTGTTTCCTGTGTGAAATTGTTATCCGCTCACAATTCCACAC
AACATACGAGCCGGAAGCATAAAGTGTAAAGCCTGGGGTGCCTAATGAGTGAGCTAACTCACATTAATTG
CGTTGCGCTCACTGCCCGCTTTCCAGTCGGGAAACCTGTCGTGCCAGCGGATCCGCATCTCAATTAGTCA
GCAACCATAGTCCCGCCCCTAACTCCGCCCAGTTCCGCCCATTCTCCGCCCCATGGCTGACTAATTTTTT
TTATTTATGCAGAGGCCGAGGCCGCCTCGGCCTCTGAGCTATTCCAGAAGTAGTGAGGAGGCTTTTTTGG
AGGCCTAGGCTTTTGCAAAAAGCTAACTTGTTTATTGCAGCTTATAATGGTTACAAATAAAGCAATAGCA
TCACAAATTTCACAAATAAAGCATTTTTTTCACTGCATTCTAGTTGTGGTTTGTCCAAACTCATCAATGT
ATCTTATCATGTCTGGATCCGCTGCATTAATGAATCGGCCAACGCGCGGGGAGAGGCGGTTTGCGTATTG
GGCGCTCTTCCGCTTCCTCGCTCACTGACTCGCTGCGCTCGGTCGTTCGGCTGCGGCGAGCGGTATCAGC
TCACTCAAAGGCGGTAATACGGTTATCCACAGAATCAGGGGATAACGCAGGAAAGAACATGTGAGCAAAA
GGCCAGCAAAAGGCCAGGAACCGTAAAAAGGCCGCGTTGCTGGCGTTTTTCCATAGGCTCCGCCCCCCTG
ACGAGCATCACAAAAATCGACGCTCAAGTCAGAGGTGGCGAAACCCGACAGGACTATAAAGATACCAGGC
GTTTCCCCCTGGAAGCTCCCTCGTGCGCTCTCCTGTTCCGACCCTGCCGCTTACCGGATACCTGTCCGCC
TTTCTCCCTTCGGGAAGCGTGGCGCTTTCTCATAGCTCACGCTGTAGGTATCTCAGTTCGGTGTAGGTCG
TTCGCTCCAAGCTGGGCTGTGTGCACGAACCCCCCGTTCAGCCCGACCGCTGCGCCTTATCCGGTAACTA
TCGTCTTGAGTCCAACCCGGTAAGACACGACTTATCGCCACTGGCAGCAGCCACTGGTAACAGGATTAGC
AGAGCGAGGTATGTAGGCGGTGCTACAGAGTTCTTGAAGTGGTGGCCTAACTACGGCTACACTAGAAGAA
CAGTATTTGGTATCTGCGCTCTGCTGAAGCCAGTTACCTTCGGAAAAAGAGTTGGTAGCTCTTGATCCGG
CAAACAAACCACCGCTGGTAGCGGTGGTTTTTTTGTTTGCAAGCAGCAGATTACGCGCAGAAAAAAAGGA
TCTCAAGAAGATCCTTTGATCTTTTCTACGGGGTCTGACGCTCAGTGGAACGAAAACTCACGTTAAGGGA
TTTTGGTCATGAGATTATCAAAAAGGATCTTCACCTAGATCCTTTTAAATTAAAAATGAAGTTTTAAATC
AATCTAAAGTATATATGAGTAAACTTGGTCTGACAGTTACCAATGCTTAATCAGTGAGGCACCTATCTCA
GCGATCTGTCTATTTCGTTCATCCATAGTTGCCTGACTCCCCGTCGTGTAGATAACTACGATACGGGAGG
GCTTACCATCTGGCCCCAGTGCTGCAATGATACCGCGAGACCCACGCTCACCGGCTCCAGATTTATCAGC
AATAAACCAGCCAGCCGGAAGGGCCGAGCGCAGAAGTGGTCCTGCAACTTTATCCGCCTCCATCCAGTCT
ATTAATTGTTGCCGGGAAGCTAGAGTAAGTAGTTCGCCAGTTAATAGTTTGCGCAACGTTGTTGCCATTG
CTACAGGCATCGTGGTGTCACGCTCGTCGTTTGGTATGGCTTCATTCAGCTCCGGTTCCCAACGATCAAG
GCGAGTTACATGATCCCCCATGTTGTGCAAAAAAGCGGTTAGCTCCTTCGGTCCTCCGATCGTTGTCAGA
AGTAAGTTGGCCGCAGTGTTATCACTCATGGTTATGGCAGCACTGCATAATTCTCTTACTGTCATGCCAT
CCGTAAGATGCTTTTCTGTGACTGGTGAGTACTCAACCAAGTCATTCTGAGAATAGTGTATGCGGCGACC
GAGTTGCTCTTGCCCGGCGTCAATACGGGATAATACCGCGCCACATAGCAGAACTTTAAAAGTGCTCATC
ATTGGAAAACGTTCTTCGGGGCGAAAACTCTCAAGGATCTTACCGCTGTTGAGATCCAGTTCGATGTAAC
CCACTCGTGCACCCAACTGATCTTCAGCATCTTTTACTTTCACCAGCGTTTCTGGGTGAGCAAAAACAGG
AAGGCAAAATGCCGCAAAAAAGGGAATAAGGGCGACACGGAAATGTTGAATACTCATACTCTTCCTTTTT
CAATATTATTGAAGCATTTATCAGGGTTATTGTCTCATGAGCGGATACATATTTGAATGTATTTAGAAAA
ATAAACAAATAGGGGTTCCGCGCACATTTCCCCGAAAAGTGCCACCTGGGTCGACATTGATTATTGACTA
GTTATTAATAGTAATCAATTACGGGGTCATTAGTTCATAGCCCATATATGGAGTTCCGCGTTACATAACT
TACGGTAAATGGCCCGCCTGGCTGACCGCCCAACGACCCCCGCCCATTGACGTCAATAATGACGTATGTT
CCCATAGTAACGCCAATAGGGACTTTCCATTGACGTCAATGGGTGGAGTATTTACGGTAAACTGCCCACT
TGGCAGTACATCAAGTGTATCATATGCCAAGTACGCCCCCTATTGACGTCAATGACGGTAAATGGCCCGC
CTGGCATTATGCCCAGTACATGACCTTATGGGACTTTCCTACTTGGCAGTACATCTACGTATTAGTCATC
GCTATTACCATGGTCGAGGTGAGCCCCACGTTCTGCTTCACTCTCCCCATCTCCCCCCCCTCCCCACCCC
CAATTTTGTATTTATTTATTTTTTAATTATTTTGTGCAGCGATGGGGGCGGGGGGGGGGGGGGCGCGCGC
CAGGCGGGGCGGGGCGGGGCGAGGGGCGGGGCGGGGCGAGGCGGAAAGGTGCGGCGGCAGCCAATCAGAG
CGGCGCGCTCCGAAAGTTTCCTTTTATGGCGAGGCGGCGGCGGCGGCGGCCCTATAAAAAGCGAAGCGCG
CGGCGGGCGGGAGTCGCTGCGTTGCCTTCGCCCCGTGCCCCGCTCCGCGCCGCCTCGCGCCGCCCGCCCC
GGCTCTGACTGACCGCGTTACTCCCACAGGTGAGCGGGCGGGACGGCCCTTCTCCTCCGGGCTGTAATTA
GCGCTTGGTTTAATGACGGCTCGTTTCTTTTCTGTGGCTGCGTGAAAGCCTTAAAGGGCTCCGGGAGGGC
CCTTTGTGCGGGGGGGAGCGGCTCGGGGGGTGCGTGCGTGTGTGTGTGCGTGGGGAGCGCCGCGTGCGGC
TCCGCGCTGCCCGGCGGCTGTGAGCGCTGCGGGCGCGGCGCGGGGCTTTGTGCGCTCCGCAGTGTGCGCG
AGGGGAGCGCGGCCGGGGGCGGTGCCCCGCGGTGCGGGGGGGGCTGCGAGGGGAACAAAGGCTGCGTGCG
GGGTGTGTGCGTGGGGGGGTGAGCAGGGGGTGTGGGCGCGGCGGTCGGGCTGTAACCCCCCCCTGCACCC
CCCTCCCCGAGTTGCTGAGCACGGCCCGGCTTCGGGTGCGGGGCTCCGTACGGGGCGTGGCGCGGGGCTC
GCCGTGCCGGGCGGGGGGTGGCGGCAGGTGGGGGTGCCGGGCGGGGCGGGGCCGCCTCGGGCCGGGGAGG
GCTCGGGGGAGGGGCGCGGCGGCCCCCGGAGCGCCGGCGGCTGTCGAGGCGCGGCGAGCCGCAGCCATTG
CCTTTTATGGTAATCGTGCGAGAGGGCGCAGGGACTTCCTTTGTCCCAAATCTGTGCGGAGCCGAAATCT
GGGAGGCGCCGCCGCACCCCCTCTAGCGGGCGCGGGGCGAAGCGGTGCGGCGCCGGCAGGAAGGAAATGG
GCGGGGAGGGCCTTCGTGCGTCGCCGCGCCGCCGTCCCCTTCTCCCTCTCCAGCCTCGGGGCTGTCCGCG
GGGGGACGGCTGCCTTCGGGGGGGACGGGGCAGGGCGGGGTTCGGCTTCTGGCGTGTGACCGGCGGCTCT
AGAGCCTCTGCTAACCATGTTCATGCCTTCTTCTTTTTCCTACAGCTCCTGGGCAACGTGCTGGTTATTG
TGCTGTCTCATCATTTTGGCAAAGAATTGATTAATTCGAGCGAAGGCGCGCCCATTACTCGCATCCATTC
TCAGGCTGTCTCGTCTCGTCTCGCACGCGTGCCGCCACCATGAGCCAGTTCGACATCCTGTGCAAGACCC
CCCCCAAGGTGCTGGTGCGGCAGTTCGTGGAGAGATTCGAGAGGCCCAGCGGCGAGAAGATCGCCAGCTG
TGCCGCCGAGCTGACCTACCTGTGCTGGATGATCACCCACAACGGCACCGCCATCAAGAGGGCCACCTTC
ATGAGCTACAACACCATCATCAGCAACAGCCTGAGCTTCGACATCGTGAACAAGAGCCTGCAGTTCAAGT
ACAAGACCCAGAAGGCCACCATCCTGGAGGCCAGCCTGAAGAAGCTGATCCCCGCCTGGGAGTTCACCAT
CATCCCTTACAACGGCCAGAAGCACCAGAGCGACATCACCGACATCGTGTCCAGCCTGCAGCTGCAGTTC
GAGAGCAGCGAGGAGGCCGACAAGGGCAACAGCCACAGCAAGAAGATGCTGAAGGCCCTGCTGTCCGAGG
GCGAGAGCATCTGGGAGATCACCGAGAAGATCCTGAACAGCTTCGAGTACACCAGCAGGTTCACCAAGAC
CAAGACCCTGTACCAGTTCCTGTTCCTGGCCACATTCATCAACTGCGGCAGGTTCAGCGACATCAAGAAC
GTGGACCCCAAGAGCTTCAAGCTGGTGCAGAACAAGTACCTGGGCGTGATCATTCAGTGCCTGGTGACCG
AGACCAAGACAAGCGTGTCCAGGCACATCTACTTTTTCAGCGCCAGAGGCAGGATCGACCCCCTGGTGTA
CCTGGACGAGTTCCTGAGGAACAGCGAGCCCGTGCTGAAGAGAGTGAACAGGACCGGCAACAGCAGCAGC
AACAAGCAGGAGTACCAGCTGCTGAAGGACAACCTGGTGCGCAGCTACAACAAGGCCCTGAAGAAGAACG
CCCCCTACCCCATCTTCGCTATCAAGAACGGCCCTAAGAGCCACATCGGCAGGCACCTGATGACCAGCTT
TCTGAGCATGAAGGGCCTGACCGAGCTGACAAACGTGGTGGGCAACTGGAGCGACAAGAGGGCCTCCGCC
GTGGCCAGGACCACCTACACCCACCAGATCACCGCCATCCCCGACCACTACTTCGCCCTGGTGTCCAGGT
ACTACGCCTACGACCCCATCAGCAAGGAGATGATCGCCCTGAAGGACGAGACCAACCCCATCGAGGAGTG
GCAGCACATCGAGCAGCTGAAGGGCAGCGCCGAGGGCTCCGGAGGGTCTGGCTCCGGATCAAGTGGTGGC
AGCGGTACCCCTTTGTATGGTTTTACTTCGATTTGTGGAAGAAGACCTGAGATGGAAGATGCTGTTTCGA
CTATACCAAGATTCCTTCAATCTTCCTCTGGTTCGATGTTAGATGGTCGGTTTGATCCTCAATCCGCCGC
TCATTTCTTCGGTGTTTACGACGGCCATGGCGGTTCTCAGGTAGCGAACTATTGTAGAGAGAGGATGCAT
TTGGCTTTGGCGGAGGAGATAGCTAAGGAGAAACCGATGCTCTGCGATGGTGATACGTGGCTGGAGAAGT
GGAAGAAAGCTCTTTTCAACTCGTTCCTGAGAGTTGACTCGGAGATTGGGTCAGTTGCGCCGGAGACGGT
TGGGTCAACGTCGGTGGTTGCCGTTGTTTTCCCGTCTCACATCTTCGTCGCTAACTGCGGTGACTCTAGA
GCCGTTCTTTGCCGCGGCAAAACTGCACTTCCATTATCCGTTGACCATAAACCGGATAGAGAAGATGAAG
CTGCGAGGATTGAAGCCGCAGGAGGGAAAGTGATTCAGTGGAATGGAGCTCGTGTTTTCGGTGTTCTCGC
CATGTCGAGATCCATTGGCGATAGATACTTGAAACCATCCATCATTCCTGATCCGGAAGTGACGGCTGTG
AAGAGAGTAAAAGAAGATGATTGTCTGATTTTGGCGAGTGACGGGGTTTGGGATGTAATGACGGATGAAG
AAGCGTGTGAGATGGCAAGGAAGCGGATTCTCTTGTGGCACAAGAAAAACGCGGTGGCTGGGGATGCATC
GTTGCTCGCGGATGAGCGGAGAAAGGAAGGGAAAGATCCTGCGGCGATGTCCGCGGCTGAGTATTTGTCA
AAGCTGGCGATACAGAGAGGAAGCAAAGACAACATAAGTGTGGTGGTGGTTGATTTGAAGGATTACAAGG
ACGATGACGATAAGCCCAAGAAAAAGCGGAAGGTGTGAGAATTCCTGTGCCTTCTAGTTGCCAGCCATCT
GTTGTTTGCCCCTCCCCCGTGCCTTCCTTGACCCTGGAAGGTGCCACTCCCACTGTCCTTTCCTAATAAA
ATGAGGAAATTGCATCGCATTGTCTGAGTAGGTGTCATTCTATTCTGGGGGGTGGGGTGGGGCAGGACAG
CAAGGGGGAGGATTGGGAAGACAATAGCAGGCATGCTGGGGATGCGGTGGGCTCTATGGCTTCTGAGGCG
GAAAGAACCAGCTGGGGCTCTAGGGGGTATCCCCACGCGCCCTGTAGCGTGTACCGCTGGGAGTTCGTAG
ACGGAAACAAACGCAGAATCCAAGCGCGGCCGCCCAGGATACATAGATTACCACAACTCCGAGCCCTTCC
ACCGCTAGCGCACTCCTCAGGTGCAGGCTGCCTATCAGAAGGTGGTGGCTGGTGTGGCCAATGCCCTGGC
TCACAAATACCACTGAGATCTTTTTCCCTCTGCCAAAAATTATGGGGACATCATGAAGCCCCTTGAGCAT
CTGACTTCTGGCTAATAAAGGAAATTTATTTTCATTGCAATAGTGTGTTGGAATTTTTTGTGTCTCTCAC
TCGGAAGGACATATGGGAGGGCAAATCATTTAAAACATCAGAATGAGTATTTGGTTTAGAGTTTGGCAAC
ATATGCCCATATGCTGGCTGCCATGAACAAAGGTTGGCTATAAAGAGGTCATCAGTATATGAAACAGCCC
CCTGCTGTCCATTCCTTATTCCATAGAAAAGCCTTGACTTGAGGTTAGATTTTTTTTATATTTTGTTTTG
TGTTATTTTTTTCTTTAACATCCCTAAAATTTTCCTTACATGTTTTACTAGCCAGATTTTTCCTCCTCTC
CTGACTACTCCCAGTCATAGCTGTCCCTCTTCTCTTATGGAGATCCCTCGACCTGCAG
Features (pLannotate 1.2.2; 20 found; start..end, strand, type, name):
     46..62      -  protein_bind   lac operator: The lac repressor binds to the lac operator to inhibit transcription in E. coli. This inhibition can be relieved by adding lactose or isopropyl-β-D-thiogalactopyranoside (IPTG). lac repressor encoded by lacI
     70..100     -  promoter       lac promoter: promoter for the E. coli lac operon
    115..136     -  protein_bind   CAP binding site: CAP binding activates transcription in the presence of cAMP. E. coli catabolite activator protein
    149..188     -  CDS            lacI (fragment): lac repressor; lacI; The lac repressor binds to the lac operator to inhibit transcription in E. coli. This inhibition can be relieved by adding lactose or isopropyl-β-D-thiogalactopyranoside (IPTG).
    195..217     +  promoter       SV40 promoter (fragment): SV40 enhancer and early promoter
    221..355     +  rep_origin     SV40 ori: SV40 origin of replication
    375..509     +  polyA_signal   SV40 poly(A) signal: SV40 polyadenylation signal
    511..565     -  CDS            lacI (fragment): lac repressor; lacI; The lac repressor binds to the lac operator to inhibit transcription in E. coli. This inhibition can be relieved by adding lactose or isopropyl-β-D-thiogalactopyranoside (IPTG).
    748..1336    -  rep_origin     ori: high-copy-number ColE1/pMB1/pBR322/pUC origin of replication
   1507..2367    -  CDS            AmpR: β-lactamase; bla; confers resistance to ampicillin, carbenicillin, and related antibiotics
   2368..2472    -  promoter       AmpR promoter: bla
   2503..2882    +  enhancer       CMV enhancer: human cytomegalovirus immediate early enhancer
   2884..3159    +  promoter       chicken β-actin promoter: No description available
   3160..4175    +  intron         chimeric intron: chimera between introns from chicken β-actin and rabbit β-globin
   4310..5497    +  CDS            FLPo (fragment): nuclear-targeted site-specific recombinase FLPo is a mouse codon-optimized fusion between the SV40 nuclear localization signal and a thermostable version of the Saccharomyces cerevisiae site-specific recombinase FLP. Recombination occurs at FRT sequences.
   5540..6472    +  CDS            ABI1 (fragment): P2C56_ARATH - Experimental evidence at protein level: Swiss-Prot protein existence level 1. Key component and repressor of the abscisic acid (ABA) signaling pathway that regulates numerous ABA responses, such as stomatal closure, osmotic water permeability of the plasma membrane (Pos), drought-induced resistance and rhizogenesis, response to glucose, high light stress, seed germination and inhibition of vegetative growth. During the stomatal closure regulation, modulates the inward calcium-channel permeability as well as the actin reorganization in guard cells in response to ABA. Involved in t
   6485..6709    +  polyA_signal   bGH poly(A) signal: bovine growth hormone polyadenylation signal
   6713..6734    +  promoter       SV40 promoter (fragment): SV40 enhancer and early promoter
   6872..6943    +  CDS            HBB (fragment): HBB_PONPY - Experimental evidence at transcript level: Swiss-Prot protein existence level 2. Involved in oxygen transport from the lung to the various peripheral tissues. From Pongo pygmaeus (Bornean orangutan).
   7014..7069    +  polyA_signal   β-globin poly(A) signal: rabbit β-globin polyadenylation signal (Gil and Proudfoot, 1987)
