[The description below was written by a language model from this plasmid's Addgene catalogue record and pLannotate feature annotations shown in this document.]
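Description:
pBW2286_pCAG-PV1-FlpO-N396-L1-ABI-NLS-BGHpA is a 7.4 kb mammalian expression plasmid built on the pCAGGS backbone that encodes one half of a split, chemically inducible Flp recombinase. It is propagated in E. coli through a high-copy ColE1/pUC-type origin and selected with ampicillin via the β-lactamase gene. The backbone also carries residual lac promoter/operator and lacI fragments, an SV40 origin of replication with an SV40 poly(A) signal, and leftover rabbit β-globin sequence and polyadenylation signal typical of pCAGGS.

Expression is driven by the CAG promoter, annotated here as the CMV immediate-early enhancer, the chicken β-actin promoter and the chimeric β-actin/β-globin intron, which together give strong constitutive transcription in many mammalian cell types. The open reading frame encodes the N-terminal portion of mouse codon-optimized FLPo, from the start through amino acid 396, joined through a linker (L1 in the name) to a fragment of Arabidopsis ABI1 and a C-terminal nuclear localization signal, and terminated by the bovine growth hormone poly(A) signal. ABI serves as a chemically induced dimerization domain from the abscisic acid signalling pathway. In such systems it is normally paired with a PYL-type partner fused to the complementary recombinase fragment, so that adding abscisic acid brings the two halves together and restores recombination at FRT sites. The partner construct is not described in this record, and the meaning of "PV1" in the name is not stated.

The plasmid is intended for synthetic biology applications requiring small-molecule control of Flp-mediated recombination in mammalian cells.
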