Addgene plasmid #108769: pBW2286_pCAG-PV1-FlpO-N396-L1-ABI-NLS-BGHpA
Purpose: Expresses N-terminus to aa396 of Flp recombinase fused to ABI CID
Depositing lab: Wilson Wong. Depositing organization: Boston University Main Campus. Publication: High-performance chemical- and light-inducible recombinases in mammalian cells and mice. Weinberg BH, Cho JH, Agarwal Y, Pham NTH, Caraballo LD, Walkosz M, Ortega C, Trexler M, Tague N, Law B, Benman WKJ, Letendre J, Beal J, Wong WW. Nat Commun. 2019 Oct 24;10(1):4845. doi: 10.1038/s41467-019-12800-7. PubMed 31649244.
Backbone
  Vector backbone: pCAGGS
  Vector type: Mammalian Expression, Cre/Lox, Synthetic Biology
Growth in bacteria
  Bacterial resistance: Ampicillin, 100 μg/mL
  Growth temperature: 37°C
  Growth strain: NEB Stable
  Copy number: High Copy
Gene/Insert
  Gene/Insert name: Flp recombinase fragment N-terminus to aa396
  Species: Synthetic
  Promoter: pCAG
  Tag / fusion protein: ABI,NLS (C terminal on insert)
  Cloning method: Restriction Enzyme; 5′ cloning site MluI (not destroyed); 3′ cloning site BspEI (not destroyed)
Terms and licenses: Academic/Nonprofit Terms; Industry Terms: Not Available to Industry
Depositor comments: Please visit https://www.biorxiv.org/content/10.1101/747121v1 for bioRxiv preprint.
How to cite: pBW2286_pCAG-PV1-FlpO-N396-L1-ABI-NLS-BGHpA was a gift from Wilson Wong (Addgene plasmid # 108769 ; http://n2t.net/addgene:108769 ; RRID:Addgene_108769)
