>Addgene plasmid #108769 | pBW2286_pCAG-PV1-FlpO-N396-L1-ABI-NLS-BGHpA | addgene partial sequence | sequence record 218041 | Addgene Partial NGS Result
TGCACCCCCCTCCCCGAGTTGCTGAGCACGGCCCGGCTTCGGGTGCGGGGCTCCGTACGGGGCGTGGCGC
GGGGCTCGCCGTGCCGGGCGGGGGGTGGCGGCAGGTGGGGGTGCCGGGCGGGGCGGGGCCGCCTCGGGCC
GGGGAGGGCTCGGGGGAGGGGCGCGGCGGCCCCCGGAGCGCCGGCGGCTGTCGAGGCGCGGCGAGCCGCA
GCCATTGCCTTTTATGGTAATCGTGCGAGAGGGCGCAGGGACTTCCTTTGTCCCAAATCTGTGCGGAGCC
GAAATCTGGGAGGCGCCGCCGCACCCCCTCTAGCGGGCGCGGGGCGAAGCGGTGCGGCGCCGGCAGGAAG
GAAATGGGCGGGGAGGGCCTTCGTGCGTCGCCGCGCCGCCGTCCCCTTCTCCCTCTCCAGCCTCGGGGCT
GTCCGCGGGGGGACGGCTGCCTTCGGGGGGGACGGGGCAGGGCGGGGTTCGGCTTCTGGCGTGTGACCGG
CGGCTCTAGAGCCTCTGCTAACCATGTTCATGCCTTCTTCTTTTTCCTACAGCTCCTGGGCAACGTGCTG
GTTATTGTGCTGTCTCATCATTTTGGCAAAGAATTGATTAATTCGAGCGAAGGCGCGCCCATTACTCGCA
TCCATTCTCAGGCTGTCTCGTCTCGTCTCGCACGCGTGCCGCCACCATGAGCCAGTTCGACATCCTGTGC
AAGACCCCCCCCAAGGTGCTGGTGCGGCAGTTCGTGGAGAGATTCGAGAGGCCCAGCGGCGAGAAGATCG
CCAGCTGTGCCGCCGAGCTGACCTACCTGTGCTGGATGATCACCCACAACGGCACCGCCATCAAGAGGGC
CACCTTCATGAGCTACAACACCATCATCAGCAACAGCCTGAGCTTCGACATCGTGAACAAGAGCCTGCAG
TTCAAGTACAAGACCCAGAAGGCCACCATCCTGGAGGCCAGCCTGAAGAAGCTGATCCCCGCCTGGGAGT
TCACCATCATCCCTTACAACGGCCAGAAGCACCAGAGCGACATCACCGACATCGTGTCCAGCCTGCAGCT
GCAGTTCGAGAGCAGCGAGGAGGCCGACAAGGGCAACAGCCACAGCAAGAAGATGCTGAAGGCCCTGCTG
TCCGAGGGCGAGAGCATCTGGGAGATCACCGAGAAGATCCTGAACAGCTTCGAGTACACCAGCAGGTTCA
CCAAGACCAAGACCCTGTACCAGTTCCTGTTCCTGGCCACATTCATCAACTGCGGCAGGTTCAGCGACAT
CAAGAACGTGGACCCCAAGAGCTTCAAGCTGGTGCAGAACAAGTACCTGGGCGTGATCATTCAGTGCCTG
GTGACCGAGACCAAGACAAGCGTGTCCAGGCACATCTACTTTTTCAGCGCCAGAGGCAGGATCGACCCCC
TGGTGTACCTGGACGAGTTCCTGAGGAACAGCGAGCCCGTGCTGAAGAGAGTGAACAGGACCGGCAACAG
CAGCAGCAACAAGCAGGAGTACCAGCTGCTGAAGGACAACCTGGTGCGCAGCTACAACAAGGCCCTGAAG
AAGAACGCCCCCTACCCCATCTTCGCTATCAAGAACGGCCCTAAGAGCCACATCGGCAGGCACCTGATGA
CCAGCTTTCTGAGCATGAAGGGCCTGACCGAGCTGACAAACGTGGTGGGCAACTGGAGCGACAAGAGGGC
CTCCGCCGTGGCCAGGACCACCTACACCCACCAGATCACCGCCATCCCCGACCACTACTTCGCCCTGGTG
TCCAGGTACTACGCCTACGACCCCATCAGCAAGGAGATGATCGCCCTGAAGGACGAGACCAACCCCATCG
AGGAGTGGCAGCACATCGAGCAGCTGAAGGGCAGCGCCGAGGGCTCCGGAGGGTCTGGCTCCGGATCAAG
TGGTGGCAGCGGTACCCCTTTGTATGGTTTTACTTCGATTTGTGGAAGAAGACCTGAGATGGAAGATGCT
GTTTCGACTATACCAAGATTCCTTCAATCTTCCTCTGGTTCGATGTTAGATGGTCGGTTTGATCCTCAAT
CCGCCGCTCATTTCTTCGGTGTTTACGACGGCCATGGCGGTTCTCAGGTAGCGAACTATTGTAGAGAGAG
GATGCATTTGGCTTTGGCGGAGGAGATAGCTAAGGAGAAACCGATGCTCTGCGATGGTGATACGTGGCTG
GAGAAGTGGAAGAAAGCTCTTTTCAACTCGTTCCTGAGAGTTGACTCGGAGATTGGGTCAGTTGCGCCGG
AGACGGTTGGGTCAACGTCGGTGGTTGCCGTTGTTTTCCCGTCTCACATCTTCGTCGCTAACTGCGGTGA
CTCTAGAGCCGTTCTTTGCCGCGGCAAAACTGCACTTCCATTATCCGTTGACCATAAACCGGATAGAGAA
GATGAAGCTGCGAGGATTGAAGCCGCAGGAGGGAAAGTGATTCAGTGGAATGGAGCTCGTGTTTTCGGTG
TTCTCGCCATGTCGAGATCCATTGGCGATAGATACTTGAAACCATCCATCATTCCTGATCCGGAAGTGAC
GGCTGTGAAGAGAGTAAAAGAAGATGATTGTCTGATTTTGGCGAGTGACGGGGTTTGGGATGTAATGACG
GATGAAGAAGCGTGTGAGATGGCAAGGAAGCGGATTCTCTTGTGGCACAAGAAAAACGCGGTGGCTGGGG
ATGCATCGTTGCTCGCGGATGAGCGGAGAAAGGAAGGGAAAGATCCTGCGGCGATGTCCGCGGCTGAGTA
TTTGTCAAAGCTGGCGATACAGAGAGGAAGCAAAGACAACATAAGTGTGGTGGTGGTTGATTTGAAGGAT
TACAAGGACGATGACGATAAGCCCAAGAAAAAGCGGAAGGTGTGAGAATTCCTGTGCCTTCTAGTTGCCA
GCCATCTGTTGTTTGCCCCTCCCCCGTGCCTTCCTTGACCCTGGAAGGTGCCACTCCCACTGTCCTTTCC
TAATAAAATGAGGAAATTGCATCGCATTGTCTGAGTAGGTGTCATTCTATTCTGGGGGGTGGGGTGGGGC
AGGACAGCAAGGGGGAGGATTGGGAAGACAATAGCAGGCATGCTGGGGATGCGGTGGGCTCTATGGCTTC
TGAGGCGGAAAGAACCAGCTGGGGCTCTAGGGGGTATCCCCACGCGCCCTGTAGCGTGTACCGCTGGGAG
TTCGTAGACGGAAACAAACGCAGAATCCAAGCGCGGCCGCCCAGGATACATAGATTACCACAACTCCGAG
CCCTTCCACCGCTAGCGCACTCCTCAGGTGCAGGCTGCCTATCAGAAGGTGGTGGCTGGTGTGGCCAATG
CCCTGGCTCACAAATACCACTGAGATCTTTTTCCCTCTGCCAAAAATTATGGGGACATCATGAAGCCCCT
TGAGCATCTGACTTCTGGCTAATAAAGGAAATTTATTTTCATTGCAATAGTGTGTTGGAATTTTTTGTGT
CTCTCACTCGGAAGGACATATGGGAGGGCAAATCATTTAAAACATCAGAATGAGTATTTGGTTTAGAGTT
TGGCAACATATGCCCATATGCTGGCTGCCATGAACAAAGGTTGGCTATAAAGAGGTCATCAGTATATGAA
ACAGCCCCCTGCTGTCCATTCCTTATTCCATAGAAAAGCCTTGACTTGAGGTTAGATTTTTTTTATATTT
TGTTTTGTGTTATTTTTTTCTTTAACATCCCTAAAATTTTCCTTACATGTTTTACTAGCCAGATTTTTCC
TCCTCTCCTGACTACTCCCAGTCATAGCTGTCCCTCTTCTCTTATGGAGATCCCTCGACCTGCAGCCCAA
GCTTGGCGTAATCATGGTCATAGCTGTTTCCTGTGTGAAATTGTTATCCGCTCACAATTCCACACAACAT
ACGAGCCGGAAGCATAAAGTGTAAAGCCTGGGGTGCCTAATGAGTGAGCTAACTCACATTAATTGCGTTG
CGCTCACTGCCCGCTTTCCAGTCGGGAAACCTGTCGTGCCAGCGGATCCGCATCTCAATTAGTCAGCAAC
CATAGTCCCGCCCCTAACTCCGCCCAGTTCCGCCCATTCTCCGCCCCATGGCTGACTAATTTTTTTTATT
TATGCAGAGGCCGAGGCCGCCTCGGCCTCTGAGCTATTCCAGAAGTAGTGAGGAGGCTTTTTTGGAGGCC
TAGGCTTTTGCAAAAAGCTAACTTGTTTATTGCAGCTTATAATGGTTACAAATAAAGCAATAGCATCACA
AATTTCACAAATAAAGCATTTTTTTCACTGCATTCTAGTTGTGGTTTGTCCAAACTCATCAATGTATCTT
ATCATGTCTGGATCCGCTGCATTAATGAATCGGCCAACGCGCGGGGAGAGGCGGTTTGCGTATTGGGCGC
TCTTCCGCTTCCTCGCTCACTGACTCGCTGCGCTCGGTCGTTCGGCTGCGGCGAGCGGTATCAGCTCACT
CAAAGGCGGTAATACGGTTATCCACAGAATCAGGGGATAACGCAGGAAAGAACATGTGAGCAAAAGGCCA
GCAAAAGGCCAGGAACCGTAAAAAGGCCGCGTTGCTGGCGTTTTTCCATAGGCTCCGCCCCCCTGACGAG
CATCACAAAAATCGACGCTCAAGTCAGAGGTGGCGAAACCCGACAGGACTATAAAGATACCAGGCGTTTC
CCCCTGGAAGCTCCCTCGTGCGCTCTCCTGTTCCGACCCTGCCGCTTACCGGATACCTGTCCGCCTTTCT
CCCTTCGGGAAGCGTGGCGCTTTCTCATAGCTCACGCTGTAGGTATCTCAGTTCGGTGTAGGTCGTTCGC
TCCAAGCTGGGCTGTGTGCACGAACCCCCCGTTCAGCCCGACCGCTGCGCCTTATCCGGTAACTATCGTC
TTGAGTCCAACCCGGTAAGACACGACTTATCGCCACTGGCAGCAGCCACTGGTAACAGGATTAGCAGAGC
GAGGTATGTAGGCGGTGCTACAGAGTTCTTGAAGTGGTGGCCTAACTACGGCTACACTAGAAGAACAGTA
TTTGGTATCTGCGCTCTGCTGAAGCCAGTTACCTTCGGAAAAAGAGTTGGTAGCTCTTGATCCGGCAAAC
AAACCACCGCTGGTAGCGGTGGTTTTTTTGTTTGCAAGCAGCAGATTACGCGCAGAAAAAAAGGATCTCA
AGAAGATCCTTTGATCTTTTCTACGGGGTCTGACGCTCAGTGGAACGAAAACTCACGTTAAGGGATTTTG
GTCATGAGATTATCAAAAAGGATCTTCACCTAGATCCTTTTAAATTAAAAATGAAGTTTTAAATCAATCT
AAAGTATATATGAGTAAACTTGGTCTGACAGTTACCAATGCTTAATCAGTGAGGCACCTATCTCAGCGAT
CTGTCTATTTCGTTCATCCATAGTTGCCTGACTCCCCGTCGTGTAGATAACTACGATACGGGAGGGCTTA
CCATCTGGCCCCAGTGCTGCAATGATACCGCGAGACCCACGCTCACCGGCTCCAGATTTATCAGCAATAA
ACCAGCCAGCCGGAAGGGCCGAGCGCAGAAGTGGTCCTGCAACTTTATCCGCCTCCATCCAGTCTATTAA
TTGTTGCCGGGAAGCTAGAGTAAGTAGTTCGCCAGTTAATAGTTTGCGCAACGTTGTTGCCATTGCTACA
GGCATCGTGGTGTCACGCTCGTCGTTTGGTATGGCTTCATTCAGCTCCGGTTCCCAACGATCAAGGCGAG
TTACATGATCCCCCATGTTGTGCAAAAAAGCGGTTAGCTCCTTCGGTCCTCCGATCGTTGTCAGAAGTAA
GTTGGCCGCAGTGTTATCACTCATGGTTATGGCAGCACTGCATAATTCTCTTACTGTCATGCCATCCGTA
AGATGCTTTTCTGTGACTGGTGAGTACTCAACCAAGTCATTCTGAGAATAGTGTATGCGGCGACCGAGTT
GCTCTTGCCCGGCGTCAATACGGGATAATACCGCGCCACATAGCAGAACTTTAAAAGTGCTCATCATTGG
AAAACGTTCTTCGGGGCGAAAACTCTCAAGGATCTTACCGCTGTTGAGATCCAGTTCGATGTAACCCACT
CGTGCACCCAACTGATCTTCAGCATCTTTTACTTTCACCAGCGTTTCTGGGTGAGCAAAAACAGGAAGGC
AAAATGCCGCAAAAAAGGGAATAAGGGCGACACGGAAATGTTGAATACTCATACTCTTCCTTTTTCAATA
TTATTGAAGCATTTATCAGGGTTATTGTCTCATGAGCGGATACATATTTGAATGTATTTAGAAAAATAAA
CAAATAGGGGTTCCGCGCACATTTCCCCGAAAAGTGCCACCTGGGTCGACATTGATTATTGACTAGTTAT
TAATAGTAATCAATTACGGGGTCATTAGTTCATAGCCCATATATGGAGTTCCGCGTTACATAACTTACGG
TAAATGGCCCGCCTGGCTGACCGCCCAACGACCCCCGCCCATTGACGTCAATAATGACGTATGTTCCCAT
AGTAACGCCAATAGGGACTTTCCATTGACGTCAATGGGTGGAGTATTTACGGTAAACTGCCCACTTGGCA
GTACATCAAGTGTATCATATGCCAAGTACGCCCCCTATTGACGTCAATGACGGTAAATGGCCCGCCTGGC
ATTATGCCCAGTACATGACCTTATGGGACTTTCCTACTTGGCAGTACATCTACGTATTAGTCATCGCTAT
TACCATGGTCGAGGTGAGCCCCACGTTCTGCTTCACTCTCCCCATCTCCCCCCCCTCCCCACCCCCAATT
TTGTATTTATTTATTTTTTAATTATTTTGTGCAGCGATGGGGGCGGGGGG
